Addgene plasmid #50055: pLYS5-SDHB-Flag
Purpose: Expression of human SDHB in mammalian cells
Depositing lab: Vamsi Mootha. Depositing organization: Massachusetts General Hospital. Publication: EMRE is an Essential Component of the Mitochondrial Calcium Uniporter Complex. Sancak Y, Markhard AL, Kitami T, Kovacs-Bogdan E, Kamer KJ, Udeshi ND, Carr SA, Chaudhuri D, Clapham DE, Li AA, Calvo SE, Goldberger O, Mootha VK. Science. 2013 Nov 14. 10.1126/science.1242993 PubMed 24231807.
Backbone
  Vector backbone: pLYS5
  Total vector size (bp): 8902
  Modifications to backbone: Flag tag C-terminal
  Vector type: Mammalian Expression
  Selectable markers: Hygromycin
Growth in bacteria
  Bacterial resistance: Ampicillin, 100 μg/mL
  Growth temperature: 37°C
  Growth strain: XL10 Gold
  Copy number: Low Copy
Gene/Insert
  Gene/Insert name: SDHB
  Species: H. sapiens (human)
  Insert size (bp): 831
  GenBank ID: NM_003000
  Entrez Gene: SDHB (a.k.a. CWS2, IP, MC2DN4, PGL4, PPGL4, SDH, SDH1, SDH2, SDHIP)
  Tag / fusion protein: Flag (C terminal on backbone)
  Cloning method: Restriction Enzyme; 5′ cloning site Nhe1 (not destroyed); 3′ cloning site Xma1 (not destroyed)
  Sequencing primers: 5′ CMV-F; 3′ custom
Terms and licenses: Academic/Nonprofit Terms; Industry Terms: Not Available to Industry
How to cite: pLYS5-SDHB-Flag was a gift from Vamsi Mootha (Addgene plasmid # 50055 ; http://n2t.net/addgene:50055 ; RRID:Addgene_50055)
