[The description below was written by a language model from this plasmid's Addgene catalogue record and pLannotate feature annotations shown in this document.]
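Description:
pLYS5-SDHB-Flag is an 8,902 bp plasmid for expressing human SDHB, the iron-sulfur subunit of succinate dehydrogenase (mitochondrial complex II), in mammalian cells. The catalogue lists it simply as a mammalian expression vector, but the feature table shows that the pLYS5 backbone has the architecture of a third-generation, self-inactivating HIV-1 lentiviral transfer vector. An RSV promoter drives a truncated 5' LTR, followed by the Ψ packaging signal with a gag fragment and the Rev response element. The unit ends in a ΔU3 3' LTR, with an SV40 polyadenylation signal and SV40 origin just downstream. These elements would allow the region between the LTRs to be packaged into viral particles and integrated into target cells when packaging functions are supplied in trans, although the record itself does not describe this use.

Within the viral unit, the CMV enhancer/promoter drives the SDHB coding sequence, cloned between NheI and XmaI sites, in frame with a backbone-encoded C-terminal FLAG epitope for detection or immunoprecipitation. A cPPT/CTS element lies downstream of the tag, an unusual position relative to the expression cassette. It is followed by a second cassette in which a mouse PGK promoter fragment drives a hygromycin resistance gene for selecting stable cells. A residual U6 promoter fragment sits just upstream of the CMV enhancer, with no annotated transcript of its own.

In bacteria the plasmid carries ampicillin resistance and a ColE1/pUC-type origin, which is annotated as high copy although the depositor lists the plasmid as low copy. It also has an f1 origin and remnants of a lacZα cloning region flanked by T7 and T3 promoters. It was deposited with a study of the mitochondrial calcium uniporter complex, but the record does not state what role tagged SDHB played there.
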