Features (pLannotate 1.2.2; 29 found; start..end, strand, type, name):
    131..334     +  promoter       CMV promoter: human cytomegalovirus (CMV) immediate early promoter
    363..1202    +  CDS            SDHB: SDHB_HUMAN - Also known as SDH, SDH1. Experimental evidence at protein level: Swiss-Prot protein existence level 1. Iron-sulfur protein (IP) subunit of succinate dehydrogenase (SDH) that is involved in complex II of the mitochondrial electron transport chain and is responsible for transferring electrons from succinate to ubiquinone (coenzyme Q). From Homo sapiens (Human).
   1239..1262    +  CDS            FLAG: FLAG® epitope tag, followed by an enterokinase cleavage site
   1313..1430    +  misc_feature   cPPT/CTS: central polypurine tract and central termination sequence of HIV-1
   1694..1989    +  promoter       PGK promoter (fragment): mouse phosphoglycerate kinase 1 promoter
   2007..3033    +  CDS            HygR (fragment): aminoglycoside phosphotransferase from E. coli; aph(4)-Ia; confers resistance to hygromycin
   3346..3408    +  CDS            nef (fragment): NEF_HV1Z2 - Experimental evidence at protein level: Swiss-Prot protein existence level 1. Extracellular Nef protein targets CD4(+) T-lymphocytes for apoptosis by interacting with CXCR4 surface receptors. From Human immunodeficiency virus type 1 group M subtype D (isolate Z2/CDC-Z34) (HIV-1).
   3410..3643    +  LTR            3' LTR (ΔU3): self-inactivating 3' long terminal repeat (LTR) from HIV-1
   3715..3836    +  polyA_signal   SV40 poly(A) signal: SV40 polyadenylation signal
   3876..4011    +  rep_origin     SV40 ori: SV40 origin of replication
   4032..4050    -  promoter       T7 promoter: promoter for bacteriophage T7 RNA polymerase
   4058..4213    +  CDS            lacZα (fragment): LacZα fragment of β-galactosidase; lacZ fragment
   4218..4646    +  rep_origin     f1 ori (sequence partly withheld): f1 bacteriophage origin of replication; arrow indicates direction of (+) strand synthesis
   4699..4803    +  promoter       AmpR promoter: bla
   4804..5664    +  CDS            AmpR: β-lactamase; bla; confers resistance to ampicillin, carbenicillin, and related antibiotics
   5835..6423    +  rep_origin     ori: high-copy-number ColE1/pMB1/pBR322/pUC origin of replication
   6606..6698    +  CDS            lacI (fragment): lac repressor; lacI; The lac repressor binds to the lac operator to inhibit transcription in E. coli. This inhibition can be relieved by adding lactose or isopropyl-β-D-thiogalactopyranoside (IPTG).
   6711..6732    +  protein_bind   CAP binding site: CAP binding activates transcription in the presence of cAMP. E. coli catabolite activator protein
   6747..6777    +  promoter       lac promoter: promoter for the E. coli lac operon
   6785..6801    +  protein_bind   lac operator: The lac repressor binds to the lac operator to inhibit transcription in E. coli. This inhibition can be relieved by adding lactose or isopropyl-β-D-thiogalactopyranoside (IPTG). lac repressor encoded by lacI
   6846..6864    +  promoter       T3 promoter: promoter for bacteriophage T3 RNA polymerase
   6892..7118    +  promoter       RSV promoter: Rous sarcoma virus enhancer/promoter
   7119..7299    +  LTR            5' LTR (truncated): truncated 5' long terminal repeat (LTR) from HIV-1
   7346..7471    +  misc_feature   HIV-1 Ψ: packaging signal of human immunodeficiency virus type 1
   7455..7818    +  CDS            HIV-1 gag (fragment): gag protein from human immunodeficiency virus 1; gag
   7964..8197    +  misc_feature   RRE: The Rev response element (RRE) of HIV-1 allows for Rev-dependent mRNA export from the nucleus to the cytoplasm.
   8574..8674    +  CDS            Rev (fragment): human immunodeficiency virus 1 (HIV-1) Rev protein; rev; enhances nuclear export of unspliced and incompletely spliced viral mRNAs
   8724..5       +  promoter       U6 promoter (fragment) (across the origin): RNA polymerase III promoter for human U6 snRNA
   8898..130     +  enhancer       CMV enhancer (fragment) (across the origin): human cytomegalovirus immediate early enhancer; contains an 18-bp deletion relative to the standard CMV enhancer
>Addgene plasmid #50055 | pLYS5-SDHB-Flag | depositor full sequence | sequence record 75126 | pLYS5-SDHB-Flag sequence 8902 bps
TATGCCAAGTACGCCCCCTATTGACGTCAATGACGGTAAATGGCCCGCCTGGCATTATGCCCAGTACATG
ACCTTATGGGACTTTCCTACTTGGCAGTACATCTACGTATTAGTCATCGCTATTACCATGGTGATGCGGT
TTTGGCAGTACATCAATGGGCGTGGATAGCGGTTTGACTCACGGGGATTTCCAAGTCTCCACCCCATTGA
CGTCAATGGGAGTTTGTTTTGGCACCAAAATCAACGGGACTTTCCAAAATGTCGTAACAACTCCGCCCCA
TTGACGCAAATGGGCGGTAGGCGTGTACGGTGGGAGGTCTATATAAGCAGAGCTGGTTTAGTGAACCGTC
AGATCCGCTAGCATGGCGGCGGTGGTCGCCCTCTCCTTGAGGCGCCGGTTGCCGGCCACAACCCTTGGCG
GAGCCTGCCTGCAGGCCTCCCGAGGAGCCCAGACAGCTGCAGCCACAGCTCCCCGTATCAAGAAATTTGC
CATCTATCGATGGGACCCAGACAAGGCTGGAGACAAACCTCATATGCAGACTTATGAAGTTGACCTTAAT
AAATGTGGCCCCATGGTATTGGATGCTTTAATCAAGATTAAGAATGAAGTTGACTCTACTTTGACCTTCC
GAAGATCATGCAGAGAAGGCATCTGTGGCTCTTGTGCAATGAACATCAATGGAGGCAACACTCTAGCTTG
CACCCGAAGGATTGACACCAACCTCAATAAGGTCTCAAAAATCTACCCTCTTCCACACATGTATGTGATA
AAGGATCTTGTTCCCGATTTGAGCAACTTCTATGCACAGTACAAATCCATTGAGCCTTATTTGAAGAAGA
AGGATGAATCTCAGGAAGGCAAGCAGCAGTATCTGCAGTCCATAGAAGAGCGTGAGAAACTGGACGGGCT
CTACGAGTGCATTCTCTGTGCCTGCTGTAGCACCAGCTGCCCCAGCTACTGGTGGAACGGAGACAAATAT
CTGGGGCCTGCAGTTCTTATGCAGGCCTATCGCTGGATGATTGACTCCAGAGATGACTTCACAGAGGAGC
GCCTGGCCAAGCTGCAGGACCCATTCTCTCTATACCGCTGCCACACCATCATGAACTGCACAAGGACCTG
TCCTAAGGGTCTGAATCCAGGGAAAGCTATTGCAGAGATCAAGAAAATGATGGCAACCTATAAGGAGAAG
AAAGCTTCAGTTCCCGGGGGTGGATCTGGTGGATCTGGTGGATCTATGGATTACAAGGATGACGATGACA
AGTAAGGTACCGAATTCTCGACCTCGAGACAAATGGCAGTATTCATCCACAATTTTAAAAGAAAAGGGGG
GATTGGGGGGTACAGTGCAGGGGAAAGAATAGTAGACATAATAGCAACAGACATACAAACTAAAGAATTA
CAAAAACAAATTACAAAAATTCAAAATTTTCGGGTTTATTACAGGGACAGCAGAGATCCACTTTGGCCGC
GGCTCGAGGGGGTTGGGGTTGCGCCTTTTCCAAGGCAGCCCTGGGTTTGCGCAGGGACGCGGCTGCTCTG
GGCGTGGTTCCGGGAAACGCAGCGGCGCCGACCCTGGGTCTCGCACATTCTTCACGTCCGTTCGCAGCGT
CACCCGGATCTTCGCCGCTACCCTTGTGGGCCCCCCGGCGACGCTTCCTGCTCCGCCCCTAAGTCGGGAA
GGTTCCTTGCGGTTCGCGGCGTGCCGGACGTGACAAACGGAAGCCGCACGTCTCACTAGTCTCGTGCAGA
TGGACAGCACCGCTGAGCAATGGAAGCGGGTAGGCCTTTGGGGCAGCGGCCAATAGCAGCTTTGCTCCTT
CGCTTTCTGGGCTCAGAGGCTGGGAAGGGGTGGGTCCGGGGGCGGGCTCAGGGGCGGGCTCAGGGGCGGG
GCGGGCGCCCGAAGGTCCTCCGGAGGCCCGGCATTCTGCACGCTTCAAAAGCGCACGTCTGCCGCGCTGT
TCTCCTCTTCCTCATCTCCGGGCCTTTCGACCTGCATCCCGCCACCATGAAAAAGCCTGAACTCACCGCG
ACGTCTGTCGAGAAGTTTCTGATCGAAAAGTTCGACAGCGTCTCCGACCTGATGCAGCTCTCGGAGGGCG
AAGAATCTCGTGCTTTCAGCTTCGATGTAGGAGGGCGTGGATATGTCCTGCGGGTAAATAGCTGCGCCGA
TGGTTTCTACAAAGATCGTTATGTTTATCGGCACTTTGCATCGGCCGCGCTCCCGATTCCGGAAGTGCTT
GACATTGGGGAATTCAGCGAGAGCCTGACCTATTGCATCTCCCGCCGTGCACAGGGTGTCACGTTGCAAG
ACCTGCCTGAAACCGAACTGCCCGCTGTTCTGCAGCCGGTCGCGGAGGCCATGGATGCGATCGCTGCGGC
CGATCTTAGCCAGACGAGCGGGTTCGGCCCATTCGGACCGCAAGGAATCGGTCAATACACTACATGGCGT
GATTTCATATGCGCGATTGCTGATCCCCATGTGTATCACTGGCAAACTGTGATGGACGACACCGTCAGTG
CGTCCGTCGCGCAGGCTCTCGATGAGCTGATGCTTTGGGCCGAGGACTGCCCCGAAGTCCGGCACCTCGT
GCACGCGGATTTCGGCTCCAACAATGTCCTGACGGACAATGGCCGCATAACAGCGGTCATTGACTGGAGC
GAGGCGATGTTCGGGGATTCCCAATACGAGGTCGCCAACATCTTCTTCTGGAGGCCGTGGTTGGCTTGTA
TGGAGCAGCAGACGCGCTACTTCGAGCGGAGGCATCCGGAGCTTGCAGGATCGCCGCGGCTCCGGGGCGT
ATATGCTCCGCATTGGTCTTGACCAACTCTATCAGAGCTTGGTTGACGGCAATTTCGATGATGCAGCTTG
GGCGCAGGGTCGATGCGACGCAATCGTCCGATCCGGAGCCGGGACTGTCGGGCGTACACAAATCGCCCGC
AGAAGCGCGGCCGTCTGGACCGATGGCTGTGTAGAAGTACTCGCCGATAGTGGAAACCGACGCCCCAGCA
CTCGTCCGAGGGCAAAGGAATAGAGTAGATGCCGACCGAACAAGAGCTGATTTCGAGAACGCCTCAGCCA
GCAACTCGCGCGAGCCTAGCAAGGCAAATGCGAGAGAACGGCCTTACGCTTGGTGGCACAGTTCTCGTCC
ACAGTTCGCTAAGCTCGCTCGGCTGGGTCGCGGGAGGGCCGGTCGCAGTGATTCAGGCCCTTCTGGATTG
TGTTGGTCCCCAGGGCACGATTGTCATGCCCACGCACTCGGGTGATCTGACTGATCCCGCAGATTGGAGA
TCGCCGCCCGTGCCTGCCGATTGGGTGCAGATCCGTCGACCTGCAGCCAAGCTCTTTAAGACCAATGACT
TACAAGGCAGCTGTAGATCTTAGCCACTTTTTAAAAGAAAAGGGGGGACTGGAAGGGCTAATTCACTCCC
AACGAAGACAAGATCTGCTTTTTGCTTGTACTGGGTCTCTCTGGTTAGACCAGATCTGAGCCTGGGAGCT
CTCTGGCTAACTAGGGAACCCACTGCTTAAGCCTCAATAAAGCTTGCCTTGAGTGCTTCAAGTAGTGTGT
GCCCGTCTGTTGTGTGACTCTGGTAACTAGAGATCCCTCAGACCCTTTTAGTCAGTGTGGAAAATCTCTA
GCAGTAGTAGTTCATGTCATCTTATTATTCAGTATTTATAACTTGCAAAGAAATGAATATCAGAGAGTGA
GAGGAACTTGTTTATTGCAGCTTATAATGGTTACAAATAAAGCAATAGCATCACAAATTTCACAAATAAA
GCATTTTTTTCACTGCATTCTAGTTGTGGTTTGTCCAAACTCATCAATGTATCTTATCATGTCTGGCTCT
AGCTATCCCGCCCCTAACTCCGCCCATCCCGCCCCTAACTCCGCCCAGTTCCGCCCATTCTCCGCCCCAT
GGCTGACTAATTTTTTTTATTTATGCAGAGGCCGAGGCCGCCTCGGCCTCTGAGCTATTCCAGAAGTAGT
GAGGAGGCTTTTTTGGAGGCCTAGGGACGTACCCAATTCGCCCTATAGTGAGTCGTATTACGCGCGCTCA
CTGGCCGTCGTTTTACAACGTCGTGACTGGGAAAACCCTGGCGTTACCCAACTTAATCGCCTTGCAGCAC
ATCCCCCTTTCGCCAGCTGGCGTAATAGCGAAGAGGCCCGCACCGATCGCCCTTCCCAACAGTTGCGCAG
CCTGAATGGCGAATGGG
[124 nt withheld, positions 4218-4341]
C
[91 nt withheld, positions 4343-4433]
A
[49 nt withheld, positions 4435-4483]
CCTTTGACGTTGGAGTCCACGTTCTTT
[37 nt withheld, positions 4511-4547]
ACCCTATCTCGGTCTATTCTTTTGATTTATAAGGGATTTTGCCGATTTCGGCCTATTGGTTAAAAAATGA
GCTGATTTAACAAAAATTTAACGCGAATTTTAACAAAATATTAACGCTTACAATTTAGGTGGCACTTTTC
GGGGAAATGTGCGCGGAACCCCTATTTGTTTATTTTTCTAAATACATTCAAATATGTATCCGCTCATGAG
ACAATAACCCTGATAAATGCTTCAATAATATTGAAAAAGGAAGAGTATGAGTATTCAACATTTCCGTGTC
GCCCTTATTCCCTTTTTTGCGGCATTTTGCCTTCCTGTTTTTGCTCACCCAGAAACGCTGGTGAAAGTAA
AAGATGCTGAAGATCAGTTGGGTGCACGAGTGGGTTACATCGAACTGGATCTCAACAGCGGTAAGATCCT
TGAGAGTTTTCGCCCCGAAGAACGTTTTCCAATGATGAGCACTTTTAAAGTTCTGCTATGTGGCGCGGTA
TTATCCCGTATTGACGCCGGGCAAGAGCAACTCGGTCGCCGCATACACTATTCTCAGAATGACTTGGTTG
AGTACTCACCAGTCACAGAAAAGCATCTTACGGATGGCATGACAGTAAGAGAATTATGCAGTGCTGCCAT
AACCATGAGTGATAACACTGCGGCCAACTTACTTCTGACAACGATCGGAGGACCGAAGGAGCTAACCGCT
TTTTTGCACAACATGGGGGATCATGTAACTCGCCTTGATCGTTGGGAACCGGAGCTGAATGAAGCCATAC
CAAACGACGAGCGTGACACCACGATGCCTGTAGCAATGGCAACAACGTTGCGCAAACTATTAACTGGCGA
ACTACTTACTCTAGCTTCCCGGCAACAATTAATAGACTGGATGGAGGCGGATAAAGTTGCAGGACCACTT
CTGCGCTCGGCCCTTCCGGCTGGCTGGTTTATTGCTGATAAATCTGGAGCCGGTGAGCGTGGGTCTCGCG
GTATCATTGCAGCACTGGGGCCAGATGGTAAGCCCTCCCGTATCGTAGTTATCTACACGACGGGGAGTCA
GGCAACTATGGATGAACGAAATAGACAGATCGCTGAGATAGGTGCCTCACTGATTAAGCATTGGTAACTG
TCAGACCAAGTTTACTCATATATACTTTAGATTGATTTAAAACTTCATTTTTAATTTAAAAGGATCTAGG
TGAAGATCCTTTTTGATAATCTCATGACCAAAATCCCTTAACGTGAGTTTTCGTTCCACTGAGCGTCAGA
CCCCGTAGAAAAGATCAAAGGATCTTCTTGAGATCCTTTTTTTCTGCGCGTAATCTGCTGCTTGCAAACA
AAAAAACCACCGCTACCAGCGGTGGTTTGTTTGCCGGATCAAGAGCTACCAACTCTTTTTCCGAAGGTAA
CTGGCTTCAGCAGAGCGCAGATACCAAATACTGTTCTTCTAGTGTAGCCGTAGTTAGGCCACCACTTCAA
GAACTCTGTAGCACCGCCTACATACCTCGCTCTGCTAATCCTGTTACCAGTGGCTGCTGCCAGTGGCGAT
AAGTCGTGTCTTACCGGGTTGGACTCAAGACGATAGTTACCGGATAAGGCGCAGCGGTCGGGCTGAACGG
GGGGTTCGTGCACACAGCCCAGCTTGGAGCGAACGACCTACACCGAACTGAGATACCTACAGCGTGAGCT
ATGAGAAAGCGCCACGCTTCCCGAAGGGAGAAAGGCGGACAGGTATCCGGTAAGCGGCAGGGTCGGAACA
GGAGAGCGCACGAGGGAGCTTCCAGGGGGAAACGCCTGGTATCTTTATAGTCCTGTCGGGTTTCGCCACC
TCTGACTTGAGCGTCGATTTTTGTGATGCTCGTCAGGGGGGCGGAGCCTATGGAAAAACGCCAGCAACGC
GGCCTTTTTACGGTTCCTGGCCTTTTGCTGGCCTTTTGCTCACATGTTCTTTCCTGCGTTATCCCCTGAT
TCTGTGGATAACCGTATTACCGCCTTTGAGTGAGCTGATACCGCTCGCCGCAGCCGAACGACCGAGCGCA
GCGAGTCAGTGAGCGAGGAAGCGGAAGAGCGCCCAATACGCAAACCGCCTCTCCCCGCGCGTTGGCCGAT
TCATTAATGCAGCTGGCACGACAGGTTTCCCGACTGGAAAGCGGGCAGTGAGCGCAACGCAATTAATGTG
AGTTAGCTCACTCATTAGGCACCCCAGGCTTTACACTTTATGCTTCCGGCTCGTATGTTGTGTGGAATTG
TGAGCGGATAACAATTTCACACAGGAAACAGCTATGACCATGATTACGCCAAGCGCGCAATTAACCCTCA
CTAAAGGGAACAAAAGCTGGAGCTGCAAGCTTAATGTAGTCTTATGCAATACTCTTGTAGTCTTGCAACA
TGGTAACGATGAGTTAGCAACATGCCTTACAAGGAGAGAAAAAGCACCGTGCATGCCGATTGGTGGAAGT
AAGGTGGTACGATCGTGCCTTATTAGGAAGGCAACAGACGGGTCTGACATGGATTGGACGAACCACTGAA
TTGCCGCATTGCAGAGATATTGTATTTAAGTGCCTAGCTCGATACATAAACGGGTCTCTCTGGTTAGACC
AGATCTGAGCCTGGGAGCTCTCTGGCTAACTAGGGAACCCACTGCTTAAGCCTCAATAAAGCTTGCCTTG
AGTGCTTCAAGTAGTGTGTGCCCGTCTGTTGTGTGACTCTGGTAACTAGAGATCCCTCAGACCCTTTTAG
TCAGTGTGGAAAATCTCTAGCAGTGGCGCCCGAACAGGGACTTGAAAGCGAAAGGGAAACCAGAGGAGCT
CTCTCGACGCAGGACTCGGCTTGCTGAAGCGCGCACGGCAAGAGGCGAGGGGCGGCGACTGGTGAGTACG
CCAAAAATTTTGACTAGCGGAGGCTAGAAGGAGAGAGATGGGTGCGAGAGCGTCAGTATTAAGCGGGGGA
GAATTAGATCGCGATGGGAAAAAATTCGGTTAAGGCCAGGGGGAAAGAAAAAATATAAATTAAAACATAT
AGTATGGGCAAGCAGGGAGCTAGAACGATTCGCAGTTAATCCTGGCCTGTTAGAAACATCAGAAGGCTGT
AGACAAATACTGGGACAGCTACAACCATCCCTTCAGACAGGATCAGAAGAACTTAGATCATTATATAATA
CAGTAGCAACCCTCTATTGTGTGCATCAAAGGATAGAGATAAAAGACACCAAGGAAGCTTTAGACAAGAT
AGAGGAAGAGCAAAACAAAAGTAAGACCACCGCACAGCAAGCGGCCGCTGATCTTCAGACCTGGAGGAGG
AGATATGAGGGACAATTGGAGAAGTGAATTATATAAATATAAAGTAGTAAAAATTGAACCATTAGGAGTA
GCACCCACCAAGGCAAAGAGAAGAGTGGTGCAGAGAGAAAAAAGAGCAGTGGGAATAGGAGCTTTGTTCC
TTGGGTTCTTGGGAGCAGCAGGAAGCACTATGGGCGCAGCGTCAATGACGCTGACGGTACAGGCCAGACA
ATTATTGTCTGGTATAGTGCAGCAGCAGAACAATTTGCTGAGGGCTATTGAGGCGCAACAGCATCTGTTG
CAACTCACAGTCTGGGGCATCAAGCAGCTCCAGGCAAGAATCCTGGCTGTGGAAAGATACCTAAAGGATC
AACAGCTCCTGGGGATTTGGGGTTGCTCTGGAAAACTCATTTGCACCACTGCTGTGCCTTGGAATGCTAG
TTGGAGTAATAAATCTCTGGAACAGATTTGGAATCACACGACCTGGATGGAGTGGGACAGAGAAATTAAC
AATTACACAAGCTTAATACACTCCTTAATTGAAGAATCGCAAAACCAGCAAGAAAAGAATGAACAAGAAT
TATTGGAATTAGATAAATGGGCAAGTTTGTGGAATTGGTTTAACATAACAAATTGGCTGTGGTATATAAA
ATTATTCATAATGATAGTAGGAGGCTTGGTAGGTTTAAGAATAGTTTTTGCTGTACTTTCTATAGTGAAT
AGAGTTAGGCAGGGATATTCACCATTATCGTTTCAGACCCACCTCCCAACCCCGAGGGGACCCGACAGGC
CCGAAGGAATAGAAGAAGAAGGTGGAGAGAGAGACAGAGACAGATCCATTCGATTAGTGAACGGATCTCG
ACGGTATCGATCACGAGACTAGCCTCGAGCGGCCGCCCCCTTCACCGAGGGCCTATTTCCCATGATTCCT
TCATATTTGCATATACGATACAAGGCTGTTAGAGAGATAATTGGAATTAATTTGACTGTAAACACAAAGA
TATTAGTACAAAATACGTGACGTAGAAAGTAATAATTTCTTGGGTAGTTTGCAGTTTTAAAATTATGTTT
TAAAATGGACTATCA
