>Addgene plasmid #50055 | pLYS5-SDHB-Flag | addgene partial sequence | sequence record 77439 | hGata4-rev 5'-ATTGTGGATGAATACTGCC-3'
ACTTGTCATCGTCATCCTTGTAATCCATAGATCCACCAGATCCACCAGATCCACCCCCGGGAACTGAAGC
TTTCTTCTCCTTATAGGTTGCCATCATTTTCTTGATCTCTGCAATAGCTTTCCCTGGATTCAGACCCTTA
GGACAGGTCCTTGTGCAGTTCATGATGGTGTGGCAGCGGTATAGAGAGAATGGGTCCTGCAGCTTGGCCA
GGCGCTCCTCTGTGAAGTCATCTCTGGAGTCAATCATCCAGCGATAGGCCTGCATAAGAACTGCAGGCCC
CAGATATTTGTCTCCGTTCCACCAGTAGCTGGGGCAGCTGGTGCTACAGCAGGCACAGAGAATGCACTCG
TAGAGCCCGTCCAGTTTCTCACGCTCTTCTATGGACTGCAGATACTGCTGCTTGCCTTCCTGAGATTCAT
CCTTCTTCTTCAAATAAGGCTCAATGGATTTGTACTGTGCATAGAAGTTGCTCAAATCGGGAACAAGATC
CTTTATCACATACATGTGTGGAAGAGGGTAGATTTTTGAGACCTTATTGAGGTTGGTGTCAATCCTTCGG
GTGCAAGCTAGAGTGTTGCCTCCATTGATGTTCATTGCACAAGAGCCACAGATGCCTTCTCTGCATGATC
TTCGGAAGGTCAAAGTAGAGTCAACTTCATTCTTAATCTTGATTAAAGCATCCAATACCATGGGGCCACA
TTTATTAAGGTCAACTTCATAAGTCTGCATATGAGGTTTGTCTCCAGCCTTGTCTGGGTCCCATCGATAG
ATGGCAAATTTCTTGATACGGGGAGCTGTGGCTGCAGCTGTCTGGGCTCCTCGGGAGGCCTGCAGGCAGG
CTCCGCCAAGGGTTGTGGCCGGCAACCGGCGCCTCAAGGAGAGTGCGACCACCGCCGCCATGCTAGCGGA
TCTGACGGTTCACTAAACCAGCTCTGCTTATATAGACCTCCCACCGTACACGCCTACC
